Addgene plasmid #154425: pDONR223 SARS-CoV2 TEV-ORF9B
Purpose: Gateway-compatible Entry vector
Depositing lab: Fritz Roth. Depositing organization: Sinai Health System. Publication: A Comprehensive, Flexible Collection of SARS-CoV-2 Coding Regions. Kim DK, Knapp JJ, Kuang D, Chawla A, Cassonnet P, Lee H, Sheykhkarimli D, Samavarchi-Tehrani P, Abdouni H, Rayhan A, Li R, Pogoutse O, Coyaud E, van der Werf S, Demeret C, Gingras AC, Taipale M, Raught B, Jacob Y, Roth FP. G3 (Bethesda). 2020 Aug 6. pii: g3.120.401554. doi: 10.1534/g3.120.401554. PubMed 32763951.
Backbone
  Vector backbone: pDONR223
  Backbone manufacturer: Rual et al, Genome Res. 14:2128-2135, 2004.
  Backbone size w/o insert (bp): 5005
  Vector type: Gateway-compatible Entry vector, with insert of ORF9B CDS with a TEV sequence at the N-term.
Growth in bacteria
  Bacterial resistance: Spectinomycin, 50 μg/mL
  Growth temperature: 37°C
  Growth strain: DH5alpha
  Copy number: Unknown
Gene/Insert
  Gene/Insert name: ORF9B
  Species: SARS-CoV-2 isolate Wuhan-Hu-1
  Insert size (bp): 315
  Mutation: Many synonymous changes due to codon optimization
  Cloning method: Gateway Cloning
  Sequencing primers: 5′ M13F; 3′ M13R
Resource information
  A portion of this plasmid was derived from a plasmid made by: PCR amplified
Terms and licenses: Academic/Nonprofit Terms; Industry Terms
How to cite: pDONR223 SARS-CoV2 TEV-ORF9B was a gift from Fritz Roth (Addgene plasmid # 154425 ; http://n2t.net/addgene:154425 ; RRID:Addgene_154425)
