[The description below was written by a language model from this plasmid's Addgene catalogue record and pLannotate feature annotations shown in this document.]
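Description:
pDONR223 SARS-CoV2 TEV-ORF9B is a Gateway-compatible entry clone built on the pDONR223 backbone and maintained in E. coli. It replicates from a high-copy ColE1/pUC-type origin and is selected with spectinomycin through the aadA (SmR) aminoglycoside adenylyltransferase gene. This gene sits downstream of a fragment of a class 1 integron Pc promoter and a remnant of a gentamicin resistance gene. The sequenced plasmid is 3,105 nt. That is smaller than the listed 5,005 bp empty backbone, as expected once the donor vector's counter-selection cassette has been replaced by a short insert during Gateway cloning.

The payload is the ORF9B coding sequence of SARS-CoV-2 isolate Wuhan-Hu-1. It was PCR amplified and codon optimized, so it carries many synonymous changes relative to the viral sequence. A tobacco etch virus (TEV) protease recognition site lies immediately upstream of the ORF, so an N-terminal tag supplied by a destination vector can later be cleaved off. The annotation describes ORF9B as a viral accessory protein that suppresses host innate immune signalling by targeting the mitochondrial adaptor MAVS. The TEV-ORF9B cassette is flanked by two attL recombination sites (annotated as attL3 and attL2), which allow transfer into attR-containing destination vectors by the LR Clonase reaction. rrnB T1 and T2 terminators upstream insulate the insert from read-through transcription. A T7 promoter lies just beyond the downstream attL site and points back toward the insert. The short lacI and lacZα matches are small backbone fragments.

As an entry vector it has no dedicated expression promoter for the ORF. It serves as a shuttle source within a collection of SARS-CoV-2 coding regions, for moving ORF9B into expression vectors of choice.
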