Features (pLannotate 1.2.2; 13 found; start..end, strand, type, name):
    443..535     +  CDS            lacI (fragment): lac repressor; lacI; The lac repressor binds to the lac operator to inhibit transcription in E. coli. This inhibition can be relieved by adding lactose or isopropyl-β-D-thiogalactopyranoside (IPTG).
    590..617     -  terminator     rrnB T2 terminator: transcription terminator T2 from the E. coli rrnB gene
    749..792     +  terminator     rrnB T1 terminator: Escherichia coli rrnB; transcription terminator T1 from the E. coli rrnB gene
    839..875     -  CDS            lacZα (fragment): LacZα fragment of β-galactosidase; lacZ fragment
    892..987     +  protein_bind   attL3: mutant version of attL; recombination site for the Gateway® LR reaction LR Clonase™
    990..1006    +  CDS            TEV site (fragment): tobacco etch virus (TEV) protease recognition and cleavage site
   1011..1301    +  CDS            ORF9B_SARS2: Experimental evidence at protein level: Swiss-Prot protein existence level 1. Plays a role in the inhibition of host innate immune response by targeting the mitochondrial-associated adapter MAVS. Mechanistically, usurps the E3 ligase ITCH to trigger the degradation of MAVS, TRAF3, and TRAF6. In addition, causes mitochondrial elongation by triggering ubiquitination and proteasomal degradation of dynamin- like protein 1/DNM1L. From Severe acute respiratory syndrome coronavirus 2 (2019-nCoV) (SARS-CoV-2).
   1306..1405    -  protein_bind   attL2: mutant version of attL; recombination site for the Gateway® LR reaction LR Clonase™
   1423..1441    -  promoter       T7 promoter: promoter for bacteriophage T7 RNA polymerase
   1631..1654    +  promoter       Pc promoter (fragment): intI1 (promoter lies within the coding sequence); class 1 integron promoter
   1830..1886    +  CDS            GmR (fragment): gentamycin acetyltransferase; aacC1; confers resistance to gentamycin
   1893..2684    +  CDS            SmR: aminoglycoside adenylyltransferase (Murphy, 1985); aadA; confers resistance to spectinomycin and streptomycin
   2777..260     +  rep_origin     ori (across the origin): high-copy-number ColE1/pMB1/pBR322/pUC origin of replication
>Addgene plasmid #154425 | pDONR223 SARS-CoV2 TEV-ORF9B | addgene full sequence | sequence record 304868 | Addgene NGS Result
CGTGCACACAGCCCAGCTTGGAGCGAACGACCTACACCGAACTGAGATACCTACAGCGTGAGCTATGAGA
AAGCGCCACGCTTCCCGAAGGGAGAAAGGCGGACAGGTATCCGGTAAGCGGCAGGGTCGGAACAGGAGAG
CGCACGAGGGAGCTTCCAGGGGGAAACGCCTGGTATCTTTATAGTCCTGTCGGGTTTCGCCACCTCTGAC
TTGAGCGTCGATTTTTGTGATGCTCGTCAGGGGGGCGGAGCCTATGGAAAAACGCCAGCAACGCGGCCTT
TTTACGGTTCCTGGCCTTTTGCTGGCCTTTTGCTCACATGTTCTTTCCTGCGTTATCCCCTGATTCTGTG
GATAACCGTATTACCGCCTTTGAGTGAGCTGATACCGCTCGCCGCAGCCGAACGACCGAGCGCAGCGAGT
CAGTGAGCGAGGAAGCGGAAGAGCGCCCAATACGCAAACCGCCTCTCCCCGCGCGTTGGCCGATTCATTA
ATGCAGCTGGCACGACAGGTTTCCCGACTGGAAAGCGGGCAGTGAGCGCAACGCAATTAATACGCGTACC
GCTAGCCAGGAAGAGTTTGTAGAAACGCAAAAAGGCCATCCGTCAGGATGGCCTTCTGCTTAGTTTGATG
CCTGGCAGTTTATGGCGGGCGTCCTGCCCGCCACCCTCCGGGCCGTTGCTTCACAACGTTCAAATCCGCT
CCCGGCGGATTTGTCCTACTCAGGAGAGCGTTCACCGACAAACAACAGATAAAACGAAAGGCCCAGTCTT
CCGACTGAGCCTTTCGTTTTATTTGATGCCTGGCAGTTCCCTACTCTCGCGTTAACGCTAGCATGGATGT
TTTCCCAGTCACGACGTTGTAAAACGACGGCCAGTCTTAAGCTCGGGCCCCAAATAATGATTTTATTTTG
ACTGATAGTGACCTGTTCGTTGCAACAAATTGATGAGCAATGCTTTTTTATAATGCCAACTTTGTACAAA
AAAGTTGGCGAAAACCTGTACTTCCAAGGCATGGACCCAAAGATCTCTGAAATGCACCCCGCTCTGAGAC
TGGTGGACCCTCAGATCCAGCTGGCCGTGACCCGCATGGAAAACGCTGTGGGCAGGGACCAGAACAACGT
GGGACCCAAGGTGTACCCTATCATCCTGAGACTGGGCAGCCCTCTGTCCCTGAACATGGCCCGTAAGACC
CTGAACAGCCTGGAGGACAAGGCCTTCCAGCTGACCCCAATCGCTGTGCAGATGACCAAGCTGGCCACCA
CCGAGGAACTGCCCGACGAATTCGTGGTGGTGACCGTGAAGTAATACCCAACTTTCTTGTACAAAGTTGG
CATTATAAGAAAGCATTGCTTATCAATTTGTTGCAACGAACAGGTCACTATCAGTCAAAATAAAATCATT
ATTTGCCATCCAGCTGATATCCCCTATAGTGAGTCGTATTACATGGTCATAGCTGTTTCCTGGCAGCTCT
GGCCCGTGTCTCAAAATCTCTGATGTTACATTGCACAAGATAAAAATATATCATCATGCCTCCTCTAGAC
CAGCCAGGACAGAAATGCCTCGACTTCGCTGCTACCCAAGGTTGCCGGGTGACGCACACCGTGGAAACGG
ATGAAGGCACGAACCCAGTGGACATAAGCCTGTTCGGTTCGTAAGCTGTAATGCAAGTAGCGTATGCGCT
CACGCAACTGGTCCAGAACCTTGACCGAACGCAGCGGTGGTAACGGCGCAGTGGCGGTTTTCATGGCTTG
TTATGACTGTTTTTTTGGGGTACAGTCTATGCCTCGGGCATCCAAGCAGCAAGCGCGTTACGCCGTGGGT
CGATGTTTGATGTTATGGAGCAGCAACGATGTTACGCAGCAGGGCAGTCGCCCTAAAACAAAGTTAAACA
TTATGAGGGAAGCGGTGATCGCCGAAGTATCGACTCAACTATCAGAGGTAGTTGGCGTCATCGAGCGCCA
TCTCGAACCGACGTTGCTGGCCGTACATTTGTACGGCTCCGCAGTGGATGGCGGCCTGAAGCCACACAGT
GATATTGATTTGCTGGTTACGGTGACCGTAAGGCTTGATGAAACAACGCGGCGAGCTTTGATCAACGACC
TTTTGGAAACTTCGGCTTCCCCTGGAGAGAGCGAGATTCTCCGCGCTGTAGAAGTCACCATTGTTGTGCA
CGACGACATCATTCCGTGGCGTTATCCAGCTAAGCGCGAACTGCAATTTGGAGAATGGCAGCGCAATGAC
ATTCTTGCAGGTATCTTCGAGCCAGCCACGATCGACATTGATCTGGCTATCTTGCTGACAAAAGCAAGAG
AACATAGCGTTGCCTTGGTAGGTCCAGCGGCGGAGGAACTCTTTGATCCGGTTCCTGAACAGGATCTATT
TGAGGCGCTAAATGAAACCTTAACGCTATGGAACTCGCCGCCCGACTGGGCTGGCGATGAGCGAAATGTA
GTGCTTACGTTGTCCCGCATTTGGTACAGCGCAGTAACCGGCAAAATCGCGCCGAAGGATGTCGCTGCCG
ACTGGGCAATGGAGCGCCTGCCGGCCCAGTATCAGCCCGTCATACTTGAAGCTAGACAGGCTTATCTTGG
ACAAGAAGAAGATCGCTTGGCCTCGCGCGCAGATCAGTTGGAAGAATTTGTCCACTACGTGAAAGGCGAG
ATCACCAAGGTAGTCGGCAAATAACCCTCGAGCCACCCATGACCAAAATCCCTTAACGTGAGTTACGCGT
CGTTCCACTGAGCGTCAGACCCCGTAGAAAAGATCAAAGGATCTTCTTGAGATCCTTTTTTTCTGCGCGT
AATCTGCTGCTTGCAAACAAAAAAACCACCGCTACCAGCGGTGGTTTGTTTGCCGGATCAAGAGCTACCA
ACTCTTTTTCCGAAGGTAACTGGCTTCAGCAGAGCGCAGATACCAAATACTGTTCTTCTAGTGTAGCCGT
AGTTAGGCCACCACTTCAAGAACTCTGTAGCACCGCCTACATACCTCGCTCTGCTAATCCTGTTACCAGT
GGCTGCTGCCAGTGGCGATAAGTCGTGTCTTACCGGGTTGGACTCAAGACGATAGTTACCGGATAAGGCG
CAGCGGTCGGGCTGAACGGGGGGTT
