>Addgene plasmid #154425 | pDONR223 SARS-CoV2 TEV-ORF9B | depositor partial sequence | sequence record 298894 | Inserted CDS with stop codon
GAAAACCTGTACTTCCAAGGCATGGACCCAAAGATCTCTGAAATGCACCCCGCTCTGAGACTGGTGGACC
CTCAGATCCAGCTGGCCGTGACCCGCATGGAAAACGCTGTGGGCAGGGACCAGAACAACGTGGGACCCAA
GGTGTACCCTATCATCCTGAGACTGGGCAGCCCTCTGTCCCTGAACATGGCCCGTAAGACCCTGAACAGC
CTGGAGGACAAGGCCTTCCAGCTGACCCCAATCGCTGTGCAGATGACCAAGCTGGCCACCACCGAGGAAC
TGCCCGACGAATTCGTGGTGGTGACCGTGAAGTAA
